Addgene plasmid #163392: Limk1 gRNA#2
Purpose: Cas9-mediated knockout of Limk1 in mammalian cells
Depositing lab: Takeshi Imai. Depositing organization: Kyushu University. Publication: BMPR-2 gates activity-dependent stabilization of primary dendrites during mitral cell remodeling. Aihara S, Fujimoto S, Sakaguchi R, Imai T. Cell Rep. 2021 Jun 22;35(12):109276. doi: 10.1016/j.celrep.2021.109276. PubMed 34161760.
Backbone
  Vector backbone: gRNA backbone
  Backbone size w/o insert (bp): 2763
  Total vector size (bp): 2813
  Vector type: Mammalian Expression, CRISPR
Growth in bacteria
  Bacterial resistance: Ampicillin, 100 μg/mL
  Growth temperature: 37°C
  Growth strain: DH5alpha
  Copy number: Low Copy
Gene/Insert
  Gene/Insert name: Limk1
  gRNA/shRNA sequence: TGACTGGAGTTACCACGGTCTGG
  Species: M. musculus (mouse)
  GenBank ID: NM_010717.3
  Entrez Gene: Limk1 (a.k.a. KIZ-1, LIMK-1, Limk)
Terms and licenses: Academic/Nonprofit Terms; Industry Terms: Not Available to Industry
How to cite: Limk1 gRNA#2 was a gift from Takeshi Imai (Addgene plasmid # 163392 ; http://n2t.net/addgene:163392 ; RRID:Addgene_163392)
