[The description below was written by a language model from this plasmid's Addgene catalogue record and the feature table of its GenBank file.]
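Description:
Limk1 gRNA#2 is a small (about 2.8 kb) mammalian CRISPR plasmid that expresses a single guide RNA targeting mouse Limk1 (LIM domain kinase 1), intended for Cas9-mediated knockout of this gene in mammalian cells. It is built on a minimal "gRNA backbone" derived from a pUC-type cloning vector. It is propagated in E. coli through a ColE1/pMB1-family origin of replication and selected with ampicillin via the beta-lactamase gene and its own promoter. The catalogue entry lists the plasmid as low copy, whereas the feature annotation describes the origin as a high-copy pUC-type ori, so the two sources disagree. Leftover pUC elements (part of the multiple cloning site, lac promoter and operator, CAP binding site, M13 reverse primer sites) and an attB2 Gateway recombination site just downstream of the guide cassette are also annotated. They appear to be cloning remnants and play no evident role in guide expression.

The functional payload is a human U6 RNA polymerase III promoter followed by a short unannotated gap, which corresponds in position to the Limk1-specific spacer, and then the Streptococcus pyogenes Cas9 guide RNA scaffold. Transcription from U6 yields a chimeric single guide RNA that directs SpCas9 to the Limk1 locus. The plasmid carries no Cas9 coding sequence, mammalian selection marker or fluorescent reporter, so the nuclease must be supplied separately, for example from a co-delivered expression plasmid or a Cas9-expressing host. The "#2" in the name suggests it is one of several Limk1 guides. The associated study concerns dendrite remodeling in olfactory bulb mitral cells, consistent with loss-of-function experiments in mouse neurons.
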