LOCUS       Exported 2812 bp ds-DNA circular SYN 25-AUG-2021
DEFINITION  Cas9-mediated knockout of Limk1 in mammalian cells.
ACCESSION   .
VERSION     .
KEYWORDS    Limk1 gRNA#2
SOURCE      synthetic DNA construct
  ORGANISM  synthetic DNA construct
REFERENCE   1 (bases 1 to 2812)
  AUTHORS   Aihara S, Fujimoto S, Sakaguchi R, Imai T
  TITLE     BMPR-2 gates activity-dependent stabilization of primary dendrites
            during mitral cell remodeling.
  JOURNAL   Cell Rep. 2021 Jun 22;35(12):109276. doi:
            10.1016/j.celrep.2021.109276.
  PUBMED    34161760
REFERENCE   2 (bases 1 to 2812)
  AUTHORS   .
  TITLE     Direct Submission
  JOURNAL   Exported Aug 25, 2021 from SnapGene Server 1.1.58
            http://www.snapgene.com
FEATURES             Location/Qualifiers
     source          1..2812
                     /organism="synthetic DNA construct"
                     /mol_type="other DNA"
     promoter        72..312
                     /label=U6 promoter
                     /note="RNA polymerase III promoter for human U6 snRNA"
     primer_bind     72..92
                     /label=hU6-F
                     /note="Human U6 promoter, forward primer"
     primer_bind     243..262
                     /label=LKO.1 5'
                     /note="Human U6 promoter, forward primer"
     misc_RNA        341..416
                     /label=gRNA scaffold
                     /note="guide RNA scaffold for the Streptococcus pyogenes
                     CRISPR/Cas9 system"
     protein_bind    complement(428..452)
                     /gene="mutant version of attB"
                     /label=attB2
                     /bound_moiety="BP Clonase(TM)"
                     /note="recombination site for the Gateway(R) BP reaction"
     misc_feature    658..714
                     /label=MCS
                     /note="pUC18/19 multiple cloning site"
     primer_bind     complement(727..743)
                     /label=M13 rev
                     /note="common sequencing primer, one of multiple similar
                     variants"
     primer_bind     complement(727..743)
                     /label=M13 Reverse
                     /note="In lacZ gene. Also called M13-rev"
     primer_bind     complement(740..762)
                     /label=M13/pUC Reverse
                     /note="In lacZ gene"
     protein_bind    751..767
                     /label=lac operator
                     /bound_moiety="lac repressor encoded by lacI"
                     /note="The lac repressor binds to the lac operator to
                     inhibit transcription in E. coli. This inhibition can be
                     relieved by adding lactose or
                     isopropyl-beta-D-thiogalactopyranoside (IPTG)."
     promoter        complement(775..805)
                     /label=lac promoter
                     /note="promoter for the E. coli lac operon"
     protein_bind    820..841
                     /label=CAP binding site
                     /bound_moiety="E. coli catabolite activator protein"
                     /note="CAP binding activates transcription in the presence
                     of cAMP."
     rep_origin      complement(1129..1717)
                     /direction=LEFT
                     /label=ori
                     /note="high-copy-number ColE1/pMB1/pBR322/pUC origin of
                     replication"
     primer_bind     complement(1209..1228)
                     /label=pBR322ori-F
                     /note="pBR322 origin, forward primer"
     CDS             complement(1888..2748)
                     /codon_start=1
                     /gene="bla"
                     /product="beta-lactamase"
                     /label=AmpR
                     /note="confers resistance to ampicillin, carbenicillin, and
                     related antibiotics"
                     /translation="MSIQHFRVALIPFFAAFCLPVFAHPETLVKVKDAEDQLGARVGYI
                     ELDLNSGKILESFRPEERFPMMSTFKVLLCGAVLSRIDAGQEQLGRRIHYSQNDLVEYS
                     PVTEKHLTDGMTVRELCSAAITMSDNTAANLLLTTIGGPKELTAFLHNMGDHVTRLDRW
                     EPELNEAIPNDERDTTMPVAMATTLRKLLTGELLTLASRQQLIDWMEADKVAGPLLRSA
                     LPAGWFIADKSGAGERGSRGIIAALGPDGKPSRIVVIYTTGSQATMDERNRQIAEIGAS
                     LIKHW"
     primer_bind     2511..2530
                     /label=Amp-R
                     /note="Ampicillin resistance gene, reverse primer"
     promoter        complement(2749..41)
                     /gene="bla"
                     /label=AmpR promoter
ORIGIN
        1 tttgaatgta tttagaaaaa taaacaaata ggggttccgc gcacatttcc ccgaaaagtg
       61 ccacctgacg tgagggccta tttcccatga ttccttcata tttgcatata cgatacaagg
      121 ctgttagaga gataattaga attaatttga ctgtaaacac aaagatatta gtacaaaata
      181 cgtgacgtag aaagtaataa tttcttgggt agtttgcagt tttaaaatta tgttttaaaa
      241 tggactatca tatgcttacc gtaacttgaa agtatttcga tttcttggct ttatatatct
      301 tgtggaaagg acgaaacacc ggactggagt taccacggtc gttttagagc tagaaatagc
      361 aagttaaaat aaggctagtc cgttatcaac ttgaaaaagt ggcaccgagt cggtgctttt
      421 tttctagacc cagctttctt gtacaaagtt ggcattagat ccgctgcatt aatgaatcgg
      481 ccaacgcgcg gggagaggcg gtttgcgtat tgggcgctct tccgcttcct cgctcactga
      541 ctcgctgcgc tcggtcgttc ggctgcggcg agcggtatca gctcactcaa aggcggtaat
      601 acggttatcc acagaatcag gggataacgc aggaaagaac atgtgagcaa aaggccagaa
      661 ttcgagctcg gtacccgggg atcctctaga gtcgacctgc aggcatgcaa gcttggcgta
      721 atcatggtca tagctgtttc ctgtgtgaaa ttgttatccg ctcacaattc cacacaacat
      781 acgagccgga agcataaagt gtaaagcctg gggtgcctaa tgagtgagct aactcacatt
      841 aattgcgttg cgctcactgc ccgctttcca gtcgggaaac ctgtcgtgcc agctgcatta
      901 atgaatcggc caacgcgcgg ggagaggcgg tttgcgtatt gggcgctctt ccgcttcctc
      961 gctcactgac tcgctgcgct cggtcgttcg gctgcggcga gcggtatcag ctcactcaaa
     1021 ggcggtaata cggttatcca cagaatcagg ggataacgca ggaaagaaca tgtgagcaaa
     1081 aggccagcaa aaggccagga accgtaaaaa ggccgcgttg ctggcgtttt tccataggct
     1141 ccgcccccct gacgagcatc acaaaaatcg acgctcaagt cagaggtggc gaaacccgac
     1201 aggactataa agataccagg cgtttccccc tggaagctcc ctcgtgcgct ctcctgttcc
     1261 gaccctgccg cttaccggat acctgtccgc ctttctccct tcgggaagcg tggcgctttc
     1321 tcatagctca cgctgtaggt atctcagttc ggtgtaggtc gttcgctcca agctgggctg
     1381 tgtgcacgaa ccccccgttc agcccgaccg ctgcgcctta tccggtaact atcgtcttga
     1441 gtccaacccg gtaagacacg acttatcgcc actggcagca gccactggta acaggattag
     1501 cagagcgagg tatgtaggcg gtgctacaga gttcttgaag tggtggccta actacggcta
     1561 cactagaaga acagtatttg gtatctgcgc tctgctgaag ccagttacct tcggaaaaag
     1621 agttggtagc tcttgatccg gcaaacaaac caccgctggt agcggtggtt tttttgtttg
     1681 caagcagcag attacgcgca gaaaaaaagg atctcaagaa gatcctttga tcttttctac
     1741 ggggtctgac gctcagtgga acgaaaactc acgttaaggg attttggtca tgagattatc
     1801 aaaaaggatc ttcacctaga tccttttaaa ttaaaaatga agttttaaat caatctaaag
     1861 tatatatgag taaacttggt ctgacagtta ccaatgctta atcagtgagg cacctatctc
     1921 agcgatctgt ctatttcgtt catccatagt tgcctgactc cccgtcgtgt agataactac
     1981 gatacgggag ggcttaccat ctggccccag tgctgcaatg ataccgcgag acccacgctc
     2041 accggctcca gatttatcag caataaacca gccagccgga agggccgagc gcagaagtgg
     2101 tcctgcaact ttatccgcct ccatccagtc tattaattgt tgccgggaag ctagagtaag
     2161 tagttcgcca gttaatagtt tgcgcaacgt tgttgccatt gctacaggca tcgtggtgtc
     2221 acgctcgtcg tttggtatgg cttcattcag ctccggttcc caacgatcaa ggcgagttac
     2281 atgatccccc atgttgtgca aaaaagcggt tagctccttc ggtcctccga tcgttgtcag
     2341 aagtaagttg gccgcagtgt tatcactcat ggttatggca gcactgcata attctcttac
     2401 tgtcatgcca tccgtaagat gcttttctgt gactggtgag tactcaacca agtcattctg
     2461 agaatagtgt atgcggcgac cgagttgctc ttgcccggcg tcaatacggg ataataccgc
     2521 gccacatagc agaactttaa aagtgctcat cattggaaaa cgttcttcgg ggcgaaaact
     2581 ctcaaggatc ttaccgctgt tgagatccag ttcgatgtaa cccactcgtg cacccaactg
     2641 atcttcagca tcttttactt tcaccagcgt ttctgggtga gcaaaaacag gaaggcaaaa
     2701 tgccgcaaaa aagggaataa gggcgacacg gaaatgttga atactcatac tcttcctttt
     2761 tcaatattat tgaagcattt atcagggtta ttgtctcatg agcggataca ta
//
